>Addgene plasmid #106866 | gh267 | addgene full sequence | sequence record 244228 | Addgene NGS Result
GAGGGCCTATTTCCCATGATTCCTTCATATTTGCATATACGATACAAGGCTGTTAGAGAGATAATTGGAA
TTAATTTGACTGTAAACACAAAGATATTAGTACAAAATACGTGACGTAGAAAGTAATAATTTCTTGGGTA
GTTTGCAGTTTTAAAATTATGTTTTAAAATGGACTATCATATGCTTACCGTAACTTGAAAGTATTTCGAT
TTCTTGGCTTTATATATCTTGTGGAAAGGACGAAACACCGAATGGCCCGAAAGAGGCAAGGTTTTAGAGC
TAGAAATAGCAAGTTAAAATAAGGCTAGTCCGTTATCAACTTGAAAAAGTGGCACCGAGTCGGTGCTTTT
TTTGGTACCTGGAGCACAAGACTGGCCTCATGGGCCTTCCGCTCACTGCCCGCTTTCCAGTCGGGAAACC
TGTCGTGCCAGCTGCATTAACATGGTCATAGCTGTTTCCTTGCGTATTGGGCGCTCTCCGCTTCCTCGCT
CACTGACTCGCTGCGCTCGGTCGTTCGGGTAAAGCCTGGGGTGCCTAATGAGCAAAAGGCCAGCAAAAGG
CCAGGAACCGTAAAAAGGCCGCGTTGCTGGCGTTTTTCCATAGGCTCCGCCCCCCTGACGAGCATCACAA
AAATCGACGCTCAAGTCAGAGGTGGCGAAACCCGACAGGACTATAAAGATACCAGGCGTTTCCCCCTGGA
AGCTCCCTCGTGCGCTCTCCTGTTCCGACCCTGCCGCTTACCGGATACCTGTCCGCCTTTCTCCCTTCGG
GAAGCGTGGCGCTTTCTCATAGCTCACGCTGTAGGTATCTCAGTTCGGTGTAGGTCGTTCGCTCCAAGCT
GGGCTGTGTGCACGAACCCCCCGTTCAGCCCGACCGCTGCGCCTTATCCGGTAACTATCGTCTTGAGTCC
AACCCGGTAAGACACGACTTATCGCCACTGGCAGCAGCCACTGGTAACAGGATTAGCAGAGCGAGGTATG
TAGGCGGTGCTACAGAGTTCTTGAAGTGGTGGCCTAACTACGGCTACACTAGAAGAACAGTATTTGGTAT
CTGCGCTCTGCTGAAGCCAGTTACCTTCGGAAAAAGAGTTGGTAGCTCTTGATCCGGCAAACAAACCACC
GCTGGTAGCGGTGGTTTTTTTGTTTGCAAGCAGCAGATTACGCGCAGAAAAAAAGGATCTCAAGAAGATC
CTTTGATCTTTTCTACGGGGTCTGACGCTCAGTGGAACGAAAACTCACGTTAAGGGATTTTGGTCATGAG
ATTATCAAAAAGGATCTTCACCTAGATCCTTTTAAATTAAAAATGAAGTTTTAAATCAATCTAAAGTATA
TATGAGTAAACTTGGTCTGACAGTTACCAATGCTTAATCAGTGAGGCACCTATCTCAGCGATCTGTCTAT
TTCGTTCATCCATAGTTGCCTGACTCCCCGTCGTGTAGATAACTACGATACGGGAGGGCTTACCATCTGG
CCCCAGTGCTGCAATGATACCGCGAGAACCACGCTCACCGGCTCCAGATTTATCAGCAATAAACCAGCCA
GCCGGAAGGGCCGAGCGCAGAAGTGGTCCTGCAACTTTATCCGCCTCCATCCAGTCTATTAATTGTTGCC
GGGAAGCTAGAGTAAGTAGTTCGCCAGTTAATAGTTTGCGCAACGTTGTTGCCATTGCTACAGGCATCGT
GGTGTCACGCTCGTCGTTTGGTATGGCTTCATTCAGCTCCGGTTCCCAACGATCAAGGCGAGTTACATGA
TCCCCCATGTTGTGCAAAAAAGCGGTTAGCTCCTTCGGTCCTCCGATCGTTGTCAGAAGTAAGTTGGCCG
CAGTGTTATCACTCATGGTTATGGCAGCACTGCATAATTCTCTTACTGTCATGCCATCCGTAAGATGCTT
TTCTGTGACTGGTGAGTACTCAACCAAGTCATTCTGAGAATAGTGTATGCGGCGACCGAGTTGCTCTTGC
CCGGCGTCAATACGGGATAATACCGCGCCACATAGCAGAACTTTAAAAGTGCTCATCATTGGAAAACGTT
CTTCGGGGCGAAAACTCTCAAGGATCTTACCGCTGTTGAGATCCAGTTCGATGTAACCCACTCGTGCACC
CAACTGATCTTCAGCATCTTTTACTTTCACCAGCGTTTCTGGGTGAGCAAAAACAGGAAGGCAAAATGCC
GCAAAAAAGGGAATAAGGGCGACACGGAAATGTTGAATACTCATACTCTTCCTTTTTCAATATTATTGAA
GCATTTATCAGGGTTATTGTCTCATGAGCGGATACATATTTGAATGTATTTAGAAAAATAAACAAATAGG
GGTTCCGCGCACATTTCCCCGAAAAGTGCCACCTAAATTGTAAGCGTTAATATTTTGTTAAAATTCGCGT
TAAATTTTTGTTAAATCAGCTCATTTTTTAACCAATAGGCCGAAATCGGCAAAATCCCTTATAAATCAAA
AGAATAGACCGAGATAGGGTTGAGTGGCCGCTACAGGGCGCTCCCATTCGCCATTCAGGCTGCGCAACTG
TTGGGAAGGGCGTTTCGGTGCGGGCCTCTTCGCTATTACGCCAGCTGGCGAAAGGGGGATGTGCTGCAAG
GCGATTAAGTTGGGTAACGCCAGGGTTTTCCCAGTCACGACGTTGTAAAACGACGGCCAGTGAGCGCGAC
GTAATACGACTCACTATAGGGCGAATTGGCGGAAGGCCGTCAAGGCCACGTGTCTTGTCCAGAGCTCGAT
ATCGAATTC
Features (pLannotate 1.2.2; 10 found; start..end, strand, type, name):
      1..241     +  promoter       U6 promoter: RNA polymerase III promoter for human U6 snRNA
    271..346     +  misc_RNA       gRNA scaffold: guide RNA scaffold for the Streptococcus pyogenes CRISPR/Cas9 system
    393..440     -  CDS            lacI (fragment): lac repressor; lacI; The lac repressor binds to the lac operator to inhibit transcription in E. coli. This inhibition can be relieved by adding lactose or isopropyl-β-D-thiogalactopyranoside (IPTG).
    477..517     -  rep_origin     RSF ori (fragment): Plasmids containing the RSF 1030 origin of replication can be propagated in E. coli cells that contain additional plasmids with compatible origins.
    595..1183    -  rep_origin     ori: high-copy-number ColE1/pMB1/pBR322/pUC origin of replication
   1354..2214    -  CDS            AmpR: β-lactamase; bla; confers resistance to ampicillin, carbenicillin, and related antibiotics
   2215..2319    -  promoter       AmpR promoter: bla
   2345..2476    -  rep_origin     M13 ori (fragment): M13 bacteriophage origin of replication; arrow indicates direction of (+) strand synthesis
   2497..2653    -  CDS            lacZα (fragment): LacZα fragment of β-galactosidase; lacZ fragment
   2662..2680    +  promoter       T7 promoter: promoter for bacteriophage T7 RNA polymerase
