[The description below was written by a language model from this plasmid's Addgene catalogue record and pLannotate feature annotations shown in this document.]
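Description:
gh267 is a small mammalian-expression guide RNA plasmid, about 2.7 kb in the sequenced record, built on the EPB104 gRNA backbone and designed to express a single guide RNA directed against human ALG13. It belongs to a validated gRNA collection covering the human glycosyltransferase genes. The plasmid is maintained in E. coli at high copy through a ColE1/pUC-type origin and is selected with ampicillin via a β-lactamase gene driven by its own bla promoter.

The functional cassette is simple. A human U6 promoter, recognised by RNA polymerase III, sits directly upstream of a short gap that corresponds to the position of the 20-nucleotide ALG13-specific spacer, and this is followed by the Streptococcus pyogenes Cas9 guide RNA scaffold. Transcription in mammalian cells therefore yields a complete single guide RNA able to direct SpCas9 to the ALG13 locus. No Cas9 coding sequence, fluorescent reporter or mammalian selection marker is annotated, so the nuclease has to come from a separate source, such as a co-transfected plasmid or a Cas9-expressing cell line.

The remaining annotations are short fragments of lacI, an RSF origin, an M13 origin and lacZα, together with a T7 promoter. These appear to be remnants of the parental cloning vector and not working parts of the design, although the T7 region may relate to the listed sequencing primer. The insert was introduced by restriction cloning, but the record does not state which sites were used. The construct is typically used for CRISPR/Cas9 knockout or editing of ALG13 in human cells, for example in studies of glycosylation pathways.
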