Addgene plasmid #106866: gh267
Purpose: expression of gRNA targeting ALG13
Depositing lab: Eric-Paul Bennett. Publication: A validated gRNA library for CRISPR/Cas9 targeting of the human glycosyltransferase genome. Narimatsu Y, Joshi HJ, Zhang Y, Gomes C, Chen YH, Lorenzetti F, Furukawa S, Schjoldager K, Hansen L, Clausen H, Bennett EP, Wandall HH. Glycobiology. 2018 Jan 5. pii: 4791732. doi: 10.1093/glycob/cwx101. PubMed 29315387.
Backbone
  Vector backbone: EPB104
  Backbone manufacturer: Eric-Paul Bennett (Addgene plasmid # 68369)
  Backbone size w/o insert (bp): 2376
  Vector type: Mammalian Expression
Growth in bacteria
  Bacterial resistance: Ampicillin, 100 μg/mL
  Growth temperature: 37°C
  Growth strain: DH5alpha
  Copy number: High Copy
Gene/Insert
  Gene/Insert name: ALG13
  gRNA/shRNA sequence: AATGGCCCGAAAGAGGCAAG
  Species: H. sapiens (human)
  Entrez Gene: ALG13 (a.k.a. CDG1S, CXorf45, EIEE36, GLT28D1, MDS031, TDRD13, YGL047W)
  Cloning method: Restriction Enzyme; 5′ cloning site unknown (unknown if destroyed); 3′ cloning site unknown (unknown if destroyed)
  Sequencing primers: 5′ T7NP
Terms and licenses: Academic/Nonprofit Terms; Industry Terms: Not Available to Industry
How to cite: gh267 was a gift from Eric-Paul Bennett (Addgene plasmid # 106866 ; http://n2t.net/addgene:106866 ; RRID:Addgene_106866)
